Addgene plasmid #76847: RFK gRNA (BRDN0001146181)
Purpose: 3rd generation lentiviral gRNA plasmid targeting human RFK
Depositing lab: John Doench & David Root. Depositing organization: Broad Institute. Publication: Optimized sgRNA design to maximize activity and minimize off-target effects of CRISPR-Cas9. Doench JG, Fusi N, Sullender M, Hegde M, Vaimberg EW, Donovan KF, Smith I, Tothova Z, Wilen C, Orchard R, Virgin HW, Listgarten J, Root DE. Nat Biotechnol. 2016 Jan 18. doi: 10.1038/nbt.3437. PubMed 26780180.
Backbone
  Vector backbone: lentiGuide-Puro
  Backbone manufacturer: Zhang Lab (Addgene plasmid # 52963)
  Vector type: Mammalian Expression, Lentiviral, CRISPR
  Selectable markers: Puromycin
Growth in bacteria
  Bacterial resistance: Ampicillin, 100 μg/mL
  Growth temperature: 37°C
  Growth strain: DH5alpha
  Copy number: High Copy
Gene/Insert
  Gene/Insert name: RFK (alt names: RFK; NM_018339.5)
  gRNA/shRNA sequence: TGGTCTCAGGTAGCCAACAA
  Species: H. sapiens (human)
  Entrez Gene: RFK (a.k.a. RIFK, FLJ11149, RP11-422N19.2)
  Promoter: hU6
  Cloning method: Unknown
  Sequencing primers: 5′ U6-F; 3′ pS2-R
Terms and licenses: Academic/Nonprofit Terms; Industry Terms: Not Available to Industry
Depositor comments: The gRNA was designed to target the following Genbank reference sequence(s): NM_018339.5. Note that this plasmid does NOT contain Cas9. It should be used in conjunction with lentiCas9-Blast (Addgene #52962) or otherwise with cell lines already expressing Cas9. Browse the full kinome gRNA library at http://www.addgene.org/pooled-library/broadgpp-human-kinome/ or visit http://www.broadinstitute.org/rnai/public/ for detailed protocols and information.
How to cite: RFK gRNA (BRDN0001146181) was a gift from John Doench & David Root (Addgene plasmid # 76847 ; http://n2t.net/addgene:76847 ; RRID:Addgene_76847)
