[The description below was written by a language model from this plasmid's Addgene catalogue record and pLannotate feature annotations shown in this document.]
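Description:
RFK gRNA (BRDN0001146181) is a third-generation lentiviral CRISPR guide plasmid built on the lentiGuide-Puro backbone and designed to target human RFK, with the guide designed against the RefSeq transcript noted in the record. The assembled sequence is about 8.3 kb. It is maintained in E. coli through a high-copy ColE1/pUC-type origin with ampicillin selection (β-lactamase). The backbone also carries an f1 origin, lac regulatory remnants, T7 and T3 promoters, and an SV40 origin and polyadenylation signal.

The lentiviral transfer cassette begins with an RSV promoter fused to a truncated HIV-1 5' LTR, which makes genomic RNA production Tat-independent. This is followed by the Ψ packaging signal with an adjoining gag fragment and the Rev response element for Rev-dependent nuclear export. Downstream, a human U6 RNA polymerase III promoter drives the RFK-specific spacer joined to the Streptococcus pyogenes Cas9 guide RNA scaffold, followed by a cPPT/CTS element that aids nuclear import of the viral genome. A second transcription unit uses the EF-1α core promoter with its intron A to express puromycin N-acetyltransferase, allowing selection of transduced mammalian cells. A WPRE enhances transcript expression, and a self-inactivating ΔU3 3' LTR closes the provirus.

The plasmid does not encode Cas9, so it must be paired with a separate Cas9 vector or used in cells that already express Cas9. It belongs to a human kinome guide collection built with optimized sgRNA design rules, and is suited to knockout of RFK by lentiviral delivery.
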