Features (pLannotate 1.2.2; 29 found; start..end, strand, type, name):
     14..80      +  CDS            small t antigen (fragment): SV40 (simian virus 40) small t antigen
    106..317     +  promoter       EF-1α core promoter: core promoter for human elongation factor EF-1α
    318..1256    +  intron         EF-1α intron A: intron upstream of the start codon of human EF-1α
   1278..1877    +  CDS            PuroR (fragment): puromycin N-acetyltransferase; pac from Streptomyces; confers resistance to puromycin
   1893..2481    +  misc_feature   WPRE: woodchuck hepatitis virus posttranscriptional regulatory element
   2532..2551    +  misc_feature   cPPT/CTS (fragment): central polypurine tract and central termination sequence of HIV-1
   2553..2786    +  LTR            3' LTR (ΔU3): self-inactivating 3' long terminal repeat (LTR) from HIV-1
   2864..2985    +  polyA_signal   SV40 poly(A) signal: SV40 polyadenylation signal
   3025..3160    +  rep_origin     SV40 ori: SV40 origin of replication
   3181..3199    -  promoter       T7 promoter: promoter for bacteriophage T7 RNA polymerase
   3207..3362    +  CDS            lacZα (fragment): LacZα fragment of β-galactosidase; lacZ fragment
   3367..3795    +  rep_origin     f1 ori (sequence partly withheld): f1 bacteriophage origin of replication; arrow indicates direction of (+) strand synthesis
   3848..3952    +  promoter       AmpR promoter: bla
   3953..4813    +  CDS            AmpR: β-lactamase; bla; confers resistance to ampicillin, carbenicillin, and related antibiotics
   4984..5572    +  rep_origin     ori: high-copy-number ColE1/pMB1/pBR322/pUC origin of replication
   5755..5847    +  CDS            lacI (fragment): lac repressor; lacI; The lac repressor binds to the lac operator to inhibit transcription in E. coli. This inhibition can be relieved by adding lactose or isopropyl-β-D-thiogalactopyranoside (IPTG).
   5860..5881    +  protein_bind   CAP binding site: CAP binding activates transcription in the presence of cAMP. E. coli catabolite activator protein
   5896..5926    +  promoter       lac promoter: promoter for the E. coli lac operon
   5934..5950    +  protein_bind   lac operator: The lac repressor binds to the lac operator to inhibit transcription in E. coli. This inhibition can be relieved by adding lactose or isopropyl-β-D-thiogalactopyranoside (IPTG). lac repressor encoded by lacI
   5995..6013    +  promoter       T3 promoter: promoter for bacteriophage T3 RNA polymerase
   6041..6267    +  promoter       RSV promoter: Rous sarcoma virus enhancer/promoter
   6268..6448    +  LTR            5' LTR (truncated): truncated 5' long terminal repeat (LTR) from HIV-1
   6495..6620    +  misc_feature   HIV-1 Ψ: packaging signal of human immunodeficiency virus type 1
   6604..6967    +  CDS            HIV-1 gag (fragment): gag protein from human immunodeficiency virus 1; gag
   7113..7346    +  misc_feature   RRE: The Rev response element (RRE) of HIV-1 allows for Rev-dependent mRNA export from the nucleus to the cytoplasm.
   7723..7749    +  CDS            Rev (fragment): human immunodeficiency virus 1 (HIV-1) Rev protein; rev; enhances nuclear export of unspliced and incompletely spliced viral mRNAs
   7753..7993    +  promoter       U6 promoter: RNA polymerase III promoter for human U6 snRNA
   8023..8098    +  misc_RNA       gRNA scaffold: guide RNA scaffold for the Streptococcus pyogenes CRISPR/Cas9 system
   8154..8271    +  misc_feature   cPPT/CTS: central polypurine tract and central termination sequence of HIV-1
>Addgene plasmid #76847 | RFK gRNA (BRDN0001146181) | addgene full sequence | sequence record 186622 | Addgene Assembled Sequence
CCCGGGTGCAAAGATGGATAAAGTTTTAAACAGAGAGGAATCTTTGCAGCTAATGGACCTTCTAGGTCTT
GAAAGGAGTGGGAATTGGCTCCGGTGCCCGTCAGTGGGCAGAGCGCACATCGCCCACAGTCCCCGAGAAG
TTGGGGGGAGGGGTCGGCAATTGATCCGGTGCCTAGAGAAGGTGGCGCGGGGTAAACTGGGAAAGTGATG
TCGTGTACTGGCTCCGCCTTTTTCCCGAGGGTGGGGGAGAACCGTATATAAGTGCAGTAGTCGCCGTGAA
CGTTCTTTTTCGCAACGGGTTTGCCGCCAGAACACAGGTAAGTGCCGTGTGTGGTTCCCGCGGGCCTGGC
CTCTTTACGGGTTATGGCCCTTGCGTGCCTTGAATTACTTCCACCTGGCTGCAGTACGTGATTCTTGATC
CCGAGCTTCGGGTTGGAAGTGGGTGGGAGAGTTCGAGGCCTTGCGCTTAAGGAGCCCCTTCGCCTCGTGC
TTGAGTTGAGGCCTGGCCTGGGCGCTGGGGCCGCCGCGTGCGAATCTGGTGGCACCTTCGCGCCTGTCTC
GCTGCTTTCGATAAGTCTCTAGCCATTTAAAATTTTTGATGACCTGCTGCGACGCTTTTTTTCTGGCAAG
ATAGTCTTGTAAATGCGGGCCAAGATCTGCACACTGGTATTTCGGTTTTTGGGGCCGCGGGCGGCGACGG
GGCCCGTGCGTCCCAGCGCACATGTTCGGCGAGGCGGGGCCTGCGAGCGCGGCCACCGAGAATCGGACGG
GGGTAGTCTCAAGCTGGCCGGCCTGCTCTGGTGCCTGGCCTCGCGCCGCCGTGTATCGCCCCGCCCTGGG
CGGCAAGGCTGGCCCGGTCGGCACCAGTTGCGTGAGCGGAAAGATGGCCGCTTCCCGGCCCTGCTGCAGG
GAGCTCAAAATGGAGGACGCGGCGCTCGGGAGAGCGGGCGGGTGAGTCACCCACACAAAGGAAAAGGGCC
TTTCCGTCCTCAGCCGTCGCTTCATGTGACTCCACGGAGTACCGGGCGCCGTCCAGGCACCTCGATTAGT
TCTCGAGCTTTTGGAGTACGTCGTCTTTAGGTTGGGGGGAGGGGTTTTATGCGATGGAGTTTCCCCACAC
TGAGTGGGTGGAGACTGAAGTTAGGCCAGCTTGGCACTTGATGTAATTCTCCTTGGAATTTGCCCTTTTT
GAGTTTGGATCTTGGTTCATTCTCAAGCCTCAGACAGTGGTTCAAAGTTTTTTTCTTCCATTTCAGGTGT
CGTGACGTACGGCCACCATGACCGAGTACAAGCCCACGGTGCGCCTCGCCACCCGCGACGACGTCCCCAG
GGCCGTACGCACCCTCGCCGCCGCGTTCGCCGACTACCCCGCCACGCGCCACACCGTCGATCCGGACCGC
CACATCGAGCGGGTCACCGAGCTGCAAGAACTCTTCCTCACGCGCGTCGGGCTCGACATCGGCAAGGTGT
GGGTCGCGGACGACGGCGCCGCCGTGGCGGTCTGGACCACGCCGGAGAGCGTCGAAGCGGGGGCGGTGTT
CGCCGAGATCGGCCCGCGCATGGCCGAGTTGAGCGGTTCCCGGCTGGCCGCGCAGCAACAGATGGAAGGC
CTCCTGGCGCCGCACCGGCCCAAGGAGCCCGCGTGGTTCCTGGCCACCGTCGGAGTCTCGCCCGACCACC
AGGGCAAGGGTCTGGGCAGCGCCGTCGTGCTCCCCGGAGTGGAGGCGGCCGAGCGCGCCGGGGTGCCCGC
CTTCCTGGAGACCTCCGCGCCCCGCAACCTCCCCTTCTACGAGCGGCTCGGCTTCACCGTCACCGCCGAC
GTCGAGGTGCCCGAAGGACCGCGCACCTGGTGCATGACCCGCAAGCCCGGTGCCTGAACGCGTTAAGTCG
ACAATCAACCTCTGGATTACAAAATTTGTGAAAGATTGACTGGTATTCTTAACTATGTTGCTCCTTTTAC
GCTATGTGGATACGCTGCTTTAATGCCTTTGTATCATGCTATTGCTTCCCGTATGGCTTTCATTTTCTCC
TCCTTGTATAAATCCTGGTTGCTGTCTCTTTATGAGGAGTTGTGGCCCGTTGTCAGGCAACGTGGCGTGG
TGTGCACTGTGTTTGCTGACGCAACCCCCACTGGTTGGGGCATTGCCACCACCTGTCAGCTCCTTTCCGG
GACTTTCGCTTTCCCCCTCCCTATTGCCACGGCGGAACTCATCGCCGCCTGCCTTGCCCGCTGCTGGACA
GGGGCTCGGCTGTTGGGCACTGACAATTCCGTGGTGTTGTCGGGGAAATCATCGTCCTTTCCTTGGCTGC
TCGCCTGTGTTGCCACCTGGATTCTGCGCGGGACGTCCTTCTGCTACGTCCCTTCGGCCCTCAATCCAGC
GGACCTTCCTTCCCGCGGCCTGCTGCCGGCTCTGCGGCCTCTTCCGCGTCTTCGCCTTCGCCCTCAGACG
AGTCGGATCTCCCTTTGGGCCGCCTCCCCGCGTCGACTTTAAGACCAATGACTTACAAGGCAGCTGTAGA
TCTTAGCCACTTTTTAAAAGAAAAGGGGGGACTGGAAGGGCTAATTCACTCCCAACGAAGACAAGATCTG
CTTTTTGCTTGTACTGGGTCTCTCTGGTTAGACCAGATCTGAGCCTGGGAGCTCTCTGGCTAACTAGGGA
ACCCACTGCTTAAGCCTCAATAAAGCTTGCCTTGAGTGCTTCAAGTAGTGTGTGCCCGTCTGTTGTGTGA
CTCTGGTAACTAGAGATCCCTCAGACCCTTTTAGTCAGTGTGGAAAATCTCTAGCAGTACGTATAGTAGT
TCATGTCATCTTATTATTCAGTATTTATAACTTGCAAAGAAATGAATATCAGAGAGTGAGAGGAACTTGT
TTATTGCAGCTTATAATGGTTACAAATAAAGCAATAGCATCACAAATTTCACAAATAAAGCATTTTTTTC
ACTGCATTCTAGTTGTGGTTTGTCCAAACTCATCAATGTATCTTATCATGTCTGGCTCTAGCTATCCCGC
CCCTAACTCCGCCCATCCCGCCCCTAACTCCGCCCAGTTCCGCCCATTCTCCGCCCCATGGCTGACTAAT
TTTTTTTATTTATGCAGAGGCCGAGGCCGCCTCGGCCTCTGAGCTATTCCAGAAGTAGTGAGGAGGCTTT
TTTGGAGGCCTAGGGACGTACCCAATTCGCCCTATAGTGAGTCGTATTACGCGCGCTCACTGGCCGTCGT
TTTACAACGTCGTGACTGGGAAAACCCTGGCGTTACCCAACTTAATCGCCTTGCAGCACATCCCCCTTTC
GCCAGCTGGCGTAATAGCGAAGAGGCCCGCACCGATCGCCCTTCCCAACAGTTGCGCAGCCTGAATGGCG
AATGGG
[124 nt withheld, positions 3367-3490]
C
[91 nt withheld, positions 3492-3582]
A
[49 nt withheld, positions 3584-3632]
CCTTTGACGTTGGAGTCCACGTTCTTT
[37 nt withheld, positions 3660-3696]
ACCCTATCTCGGTCTATTCTTTTGATTTATAAGGGATTTTGCCGATTTCGGCCTATTGGTTAAAAAATGA
GCTGATTTAACAAAAATTTAACGCGAATTTTAACAAAATATTAACGCTTACAATTTAGGTGGCACTTTTC
GGGGAAATGTGCGCGGAACCCCTATTTGTTTATTTTTCTAAATACATTCAAATATGTATCCGCTCATGAG
ACAATAACCCTGATAAATGCTTCAATAATATTGAAAAAGGAAGAGTATGAGTATTCAACATTTCCGTGTC
GCCCTTATTCCCTTTTTTGCGGCATTTTGCCTTCCTGTTTTTGCTCACCCAGAAACGCTGGTGAAAGTAA
AAGATGCTGAAGATCAGTTGGGTGCACGAGTGGGTTACATCGAACTGGATCTCAACAGCGGTAAGATCCT
TGAGAGTTTTCGCCCCGAAGAACGTTTTCCAATGATGAGCACTTTTAAAGTTCTGCTATGTGGCGCGGTA
TTATCCCGTATTGACGCCGGGCAAGAGCAACTCGGTCGCCGCATACACTATTCTCAGAATGACTTGGTTG
AGTACTCACCAGTCACAGAAAAGCATCTTACGGATGGCATGACAGTAAGAGAATTATGCAGTGCTGCCAT
AACCATGAGTGATAACACTGCGGCCAACTTACTTCTGACAACGATCGGAGGACCGAAGGAGCTAACCGCT
TTTTTGCACAACATGGGGGATCATGTAACTCGCCTTGATCGTTGGGAACCGGAGCTGAATGAAGCCATAC
CAAACGACGAGCGTGACACCACGATGCCTGTAGCAATGGCAACAACGTTGCGCAAACTATTAACTGGCGA
ACTACTTACTCTAGCTTCCCGGCAACAATTAATAGACTGGATGGAGGCGGATAAAGTTGCAGGACCACTT
CTGCGCTCGGCCCTTCCGGCTGGCTGGTTTATTGCTGATAAATCTGGAGCCGGTGAGCGTGGGTCTCGCG
GTATCATTGCAGCACTGGGGCCAGATGGTAAGCCCTCCCGTATCGTAGTTATCTACACGACGGGGAGTCA
GGCAACTATGGATGAACGAAATAGACAGATCGCTGAGATAGGTGCCTCACTGATTAAGCATTGGTAACTG
TCAGACCAAGTTTACTCATATATACTTTAGATTGATTTAAAACTTCATTTTTAATTTAAAAGGATCTAGG
TGAAGATCCTTTTTGATAATCTCATGACCAAAATCCCTTAACGTGAGTTTTCGTTCCACTGAGCGTCAGA
CCCCGTAGAAAAGATCAAAGGATCTTCTTGAGATCCTTTTTTTCTGCGCGTAATCTGCTGCTTGCAAACA
AAAAAACCACCGCTACCAGCGGTGGTTTGTTTGCCGGATCAAGAGCTACCAACTCTTTTTCCGAAGGTAA
CTGGCTTCAGCAGAGCGCAGATACCAAATACTGTTCTTCTAGTGTAGCCGTAGTTAGGCCACCACTTCAA
GAACTCTGTAGCACCGCCTACATACCTCGCTCTGCTAATCCTGTTACCAGTGGCTGCTGCCAGTGGCGAT
AAGTCGTGTCTTACCGGGTTGGACTCAAGACGATAGTTACCGGATAAGGCGCAGCGGTCGGGCTGAACGG
GGGGTTCGTGCACACAGCCCAGCTTGGAGCGAACGACCTACACCGAACTGAGATACCTACAGCGTGAGCT
ATGAGAAAGCGCCACGCTTCCCGAAGGGAGAAAGGCGGACAGGTATCCGGTAAGCGGCAGGGTCGGAACA
GGAGAGCGCACGAGGGAGCTTCCAGGGGGAAACGCCTGGTATCTTTATAGTCCTGTCGGGTTTCGCCACC
TCTGACTTGAGCGTCGATTTTTGTGATGCTCGTCAGGGGGGCGGAGCCTATGGAAAAACGCCAGCAACGC
GGCCTTTTTACGGTTCCTGGCCTTTTGCTGGCCTTTTGCTCACATGTTCTTTCCTGCGTTATCCCCTGAT
TCTGTGGATAACCGTATTACCGCCTTTGAGTGAGCTGATACCGCTCGCCGCAGCCGAACGACCGAGCGCA
GCGAGTCAGTGAGCGAGGAAGCGGAAGAGCGCCCAATACGCAAACCGCCTCTCCCCGCGCGTTGGCCGAT
TCATTAATGCAGCTGGCACGACAGGTTTCCCGACTGGAAAGCGGGCAGTGAGCGCAACGCAATTAATGTG
AGTTAGCTCACTCATTAGGCACCCCAGGCTTTACACTTTATGCTTCCGGCTCGTATGTTGTGTGGAATTG
TGAGCGGATAACAATTTCACACAGGAAACAGCTATGACCATGATTACGCCAAGCGCGCAATTAACCCTCA
CTAAAGGGAACAAAAGCTGGAGCTGCAAGCTTAATGTAGTCTTATGCAATACTCTTGTAGTCTTGCAACA
TGGTAACGATGAGTTAGCAACATGCCTTACAAGGAGAGAAAAAGCACCGTGCATGCCGATTGGTGGAAGT
AAGGTGGTACGATCGTGCCTTATTAGGAAGGCAACAGACGGGTCTGACATGGATTGGACGAACCACTGAA
TTGCCGCATTGCAGAGATATTGTATTTAAGTGCCTAGCTCGATACATAAACGGGTCTCTCTGGTTAGACC
AGATCTGAGCCTGGGAGCTCTCTGGCTAACTAGGGAACCCACTGCTTAAGCCTCAATAAAGCTTGCCTTG
AGTGCTTCAAGTAGTGTGTGCCCGTCTGTTGTGTGACTCTGGTAACTAGAGATCCCTCAGACCCTTTTAG
TCAGTGTGGAAAATCTCTAGCAGTGGCGCCCGAACAGGGACTTGAAAGCGAAAGGGAAACCAGAGGAGCT
CTCTCGACGCAGGACTCGGCTTGCTGAAGCGCGCACGGCAAGAGGCGAGGGGCGGCGACTGGTGAGTACG
CCAAAAATTTTGACTAGCGGAGGCTAGAAGGAGAGAGATGGGTGCGAGAGCGTCAGTATTAAGCGGGGGA
GAATTAGATCGCGATGGGAAAAAATTCGGTTAAGGCCAGGGGGAAAGAAAAAATATAAATTAAAACATAT
AGTATGGGCAAGCAGGGAGCTAGAACGATTCGCAGTTAATCCTGGCCTGTTAGAAACATCAGAAGGCTGT
AGACAAATACTGGGACAGCTACAACCATCCCTTCAGACAGGATCAGAAGAACTTAGATCATTATATAATA
CAGTAGCAACCCTCTATTGTGTGCATCAAAGGATAGAGATAAAAGACACCAAGGAAGCTTTAGACAAGAT
AGAGGAAGAGCAAAACAAAAGTAAGACCACCGCACAGCAAGCGGCCGCTGATCTTCAGACCTGGAGGAGG
AGATATGAGGGACAATTGGAGAAGTGAATTATATAAATATAAAGTAGTAAAAATTGAACCATTAGGAGTA
GCACCCACCAAGGCAAAGAGAAGAGTGGTGCAGAGAGAAAAAAGAGCAGTGGGAATAGGAGCTTTGTTCC
TTGGGTTCTTGGGAGCAGCAGGAAGCACTATGGGCGCAGCGTCAATGACGCTGACGGTACAGGCCAGACA
ATTATTGTCTGGTATAGTGCAGCAGCAGAACAATTTGCTGAGGGCTATTGAGGCGCAACAGCATCTGTTG
CAACTCACAGTCTGGGGCATCAAGCAGCTCCAGGCAAGAATCCTGGCTGTGGAAAGATACCTAAAGGATC
AACAGCTCCTGGGGATTTGGGGTTGCTCTGGAAAACTCATTTGCACCACTGCTGTGCCTTGGAATGCTAG
TTGGAGTAATAAATCTCTGGAACAGATTTGGAATCACACGACCTGGATGGAGTGGGACAGAGAAATTAAC
AATTACACAAGCTTAATACACTCCTTAATTGAAGAATCGCAAAACCAGCAAGAAAAGAATGAACAAGAAT
TATTGGAATTAGATAAATGGGCAAGTTTGTGGAATTGGTTTAACATAACAAATTGGCTGTGGTATATAAA
ATTATTCATAATGATAGTAGGAGGCTTGGTAGGTTTAAGAATAGTTTTTGCTGTACTTTCTATAGTGAAT
AGAGTTAGGCAGGGATATTCACCATTATCGTTTCAGACCCACCTCCCAACCCCGAGGGGACCCAGAGAGG
GCCTATTTCCCATGATTCCTTCATATTTGCATATACGATACAAGGCTGTTAGAGAGATAATTAGAATTAA
TTTGACTGTAAACACAAAGATATTAGTACAAAATACGTGACGTAGAAAGTAATAATTTCTTGGGTAGTTT
GCAGTTTTAAAATTATGTTTTAAAATGGACTATCATATGCTTACCGTAACTTGAAAGTATTTCGATTTCT
TGGCTTTATATATCTTGTGGAAAGGACGAAACACCGTGGTCTCAGGTAGCCAACAAGTTTTAGAGCTAGA
AATAGCAAGTTAAAATAAGGCTAGTCCGTTATCAACTTGAAAAAGTGGCACCGAGTCGGTGCTTTTTTAA
GCTTGGCGTAACTAGATCTTGAGACAAATGGCAGTATTCATCCACAATTTTAAAAGAAAAGGGGGGATTG
GGGGGTACAGTGCAGGGGAAAGAATAGTAGACATAATAGCAACAGACATACAAACTAAAGAATTACAAAA
ACAAATTACAAAAATTCAAAATTTTCGGGTTTATTACAGGGACAGCAGAGATCCACTTTGGCGCCGGCTC
GAGGGGG
