>Addgene plasmid #76847 | RFK gRNA (BRDN0001146181) | depositor partial sequence | sequence record 144307 | Target Sequence
TGGTCTCAGGTAGCCAACAA
