>Addgene plasmid #76847 | RFK gRNA (BRDN0001146181) | addgene partial sequence | sequence record 186621 | hU6-F
AGAAAGTAATAATTTCTTGGGTAGTTTGCAGTTTTAAAATTATGTTTTAAAATGGACTATCATATGCTTA
CCGTAACTTGAAAGTATTTCGATTTCTTGGCTTTATATATCTTGTGGAAAGGACGAAACACCGTGGTCTC
AGGTAGCCAACAAGTTTTAGAGCTAGAAATAGCAAGTTAAAATAAGGCTAGTCCGTTATCAACTTGAAAA
AGTGGCACCGAGTCGGTGCTTTTTTAAGCTTGGCGTAACTAGATCTTGAGACAAATGGCAGTATTCATCC
ACAATTTTAAAAGAAAAGGGGGGATTGGGGGGTACAGTGCAGGGGAAAGAATAGTAGACATAATAGCAAC
AGACATACAAACTAAAGAATTACAAAAACAAATTACAAAAATTCAAAATTTTCGGGTTTATTACAGGGAC
AGCAGAGATCCACTTTGGCGCCGGCTCGAGGGGGCCCGGGTGCAAAGATGGATAAAGTTTTAAACAGAGA
GGAATCTTTGCAGCTAATGGACCTTCTAGGTCTTGAAAGGAGTGGGAATTGGCTCCGGTGCCCGTCAGTG
GGCAGAGCGC
